>Addgene plasmid #122877 | pICE HIS3 | depositor full sequence | sequence record 234418 | pICE HIS3 sequence 5008 bps
TCGCGCGTTTCGGTGATGACGGTGAAAACCTCTGACACATGCAGCTCCCGGAGACGGTCACAGCTTGTCT
GTAAGCGGATGCCGGGAGCAGACAAGCCCGTCAGGGCGCGTCAGCGGGTGTTGGCGGGTGTCGGGGCTGG
CTTAACTATGCGGCATCAGAGCAGATTGTACTGAGAGTGCACCATAAATTCCCGTTTTAAGAGCTTGGTG
AGCGCTAGGAGTCACTGCCAGGTATCGTTTGAACACGGCATTAGTCAGGGAAGTCATAACACAGTCCTTT
CCCGCAATTTTCTTTTTCTATTACTCTTGGCCTCCTCTAGTACACTCTATATTTTTTTATGCCTCGGTAA
TGATTTTCATTTTTTTTTTTCCCCTAGCGGATGACTCTTTTTTTTTCTTAGCGATTGGCATTATCACATA
ATGAATTATACATTATATAAAGTAATGTGATTTCTTCGAAGAATATACTAAAAAATGAGCAGGCAAGATA
AACGAAGGCAAAGATGACAGAGCAGAAAGCCCTAGTAAAGCGTATTACAAATGAAACCAAGATTCAGATT
GCGATCTCTTTAAAGGGTGGTCCCCTAGCGATAGAGCACTCGATCTTCCCAGAAAAAGAGGCAGAAGCAG
TAGCAGAACAGGCCACACAATCGCAAGTGATTAACGTCCACACAGGTATAGGGTTTCTGGACCATATGAT
ACATGCTCTGGCCAAGCATTCCGGCTGGTCGCTAATCGTTGAGTGCATTGGTGACTTACACATAGACGAC
CATCACACCACTGAAGACTGCGGGATTGCTCTCGGTCAAGCTTTTAAAGAGGCCCTACTGGCGCGTGGAG
TAAAAAGGTTTGGATCAGGATTTGCGCCTTTGGATGAGGCACTTTCCAGAGCGGTGGTAGATCTTTCGAA
CAGGCCGTACGCAGTTGTCGAACTTGGTTTGCAAAGGGAGAAAGTAGGAGATCTCTCTTGCGAGATGATC
CCGCATTTTCTTGAAAGCTTTGCAGAGGCTAGCAGAATTACCCTCCACGTTGATTGTCTGCGAGGCAAGA
ATGATCATCACCGTAGTGAGAGTGCGTTCAAGGCTCTTGCGGTTGCCATAAGAGAAGCCACCTCGCCCAA
TGGTACCAACGATGTTCCCTCCACCAAAGGTGTTCTTATGTAGTGACACCGATTATTTAAAGCTGCAGCA
TACGATATATATACATGTGTATATATGTATACCTATGAATGTCAGTAAGTATGTATACGAACAGTATGAT
ACTGAAGATGACAAGGTAATGCATCATTCTATACGTGTCATTCTGAACGAGGCGCGCTTTCCTTTTTTCT
TTTTGCTTTTTCTTTTTTTTTCTCTTGAACTCGACGGATCTATGCGGTGTGAAATACCGCACAGATGCGT
AAGGAGAAAATACCGCATCAGGAAATTGTAAACGTTAATATTTTGTTAAAATTCGCGTTAAATTTTTGTT
AAATCAGCTCATTTTTTAACCAATAGGCCGAAATCGGCAAAATCCCTTATAAATCAAAAGAATAGACCGA
GATAGGGT
[37 nt withheld, positions 1549-1585]
AAAGAACGTGGACTCCAACGTCAAAGG
[49 nt withheld, positions 1613-1661]
T
[91 nt withheld, positions 1663-1753]
G
[124 nt withheld, positions 1755-1878]
CGCGCCATTCGCCATTCAGGCTGCGCAACTGTTGGGAAGGGCGATCGGTGCGGGCCTCTTCGCTATTACG
CCAGCTGGCGAAAGGGGGATGTGCTGCAAGGCGATTAAGTTGGGTAACGCCAGGGTTTTCCCAGTCACGA
CGTTGTAAAACGACGGCCAGTGAGCGCGCGTAATACGACTCACTATAGGGCGAATTGGGTACCGGGCCCC
CCCTCGAGGTCGACGGTATCGATAAGCTTGATATCGAATTCCTGCAGCCCGGGGGATCCACTAGTTCTAG
AGCGGCCGCCCTCTTAGCGCTTCTTAGGACGGATCGCTTGCCTGTAACTTACACGCGCCTCGTATCTTTT
AATGATGGAATAATTTGGGAATTTACTCTGTGTTTATTTATTTTTATGTTTTGTATTTGGATTTTAGAAA
GTAAATAAAGAAGGTAGAAGAGTTACGGAATGAAGAAAAAAAAATAAACAAAGGTTTAAAAAATTTCAAC
AAAAAGCGTACTTTACATATATATTTATTAGACAAGAAAAGCAGATTAAATAGATATACATTCGATTAAC
GATAAGTAAAATGTAAAATCACAGGATTTTCGTGTGTGGTCTTCTACACAGACAAGATGAAACAATTCGG
CATTAATACCTGAGAGCAGGAAGAGCAAGATAAAAGGTAGTATTTGTTGGCGATCCCCCTAGAGTCTTTT
ACATCTTCGGAAAACAAAAACTATTTTTTCTTTAATTTCTTTTTTTACTTTCTATTTTTAATTTATATAT
TTATATTAAAAAATTTAAATTATAATTATTTTTATAGCACGTGATGAAAAGGACCCAGGTGGCGCGGCCG
CCACCGCGGTGGAGCTCCAGCTTTTGTTCCCTTTAGTGAGGGTTAATTGCGCGCTTGGCGTAATCATGGT
CATAGCTGTTTCCTGTGTGAAATTGTTATCCGCTCACAATTCCACACAACATAGGAGCCGGAAGCATAAA
GTGTAAAGCCTGGGGTGCCTAATGAGTGAGGTAACTCACATTAATTGCGTTGCGCTCACTGCCCGCTTTC
CAGTCGGGAAACCTGTCGTGCCAGCTGCATTAATGAATCGGCCAACGCGCGGGGAGAGGCGGTTTGCGTA
TTGGGCGCTCTTCCGCTTCCTCGCTCACTGACTCGCTGCGCTCGGTCGTTCGGCTGCGGCGAGCGGTATC
AGCTCACTCAAAGGCGGTAATACGGTTATCCACAGAATCAGGGGATAACGCAGGAAAGAACATGTGAGCA
AAAGGCCAGCAAAAGGCCAGGAACCGTAAAAAGGCCGCGTTGCTGGCGTTTTTCCATAGGCTCCGCCCCC
CTGACGAGCATCACAAAAATCGACGCTCAAGTCAGAGGTGGCGAAACCCGACAGGACTATAAAGATACCA
GGCGTTTCCCCCTGGAAGCTCCCTCGTGCGCTCTCCTGTTCCGACCCTGCCGCTTACCGGATACCTGTCC
GCCTTTCTCCCTTCGGGAAGCGTGGCGCTTTCTCATAGCTCACGCTGTAGGTATCTCAGTTCGGTGTAGG
TCGTTCGCTCCAAGCTGGGCTGTGTGCACGAACCCCCCGTTCAGCCCGACCGCTGCGCCTTATCCGGTAA
CTATCGTCTTGAGTCCAACCCGGTAAGACACGACTTATCGCCACTGGCAGCAGCCACTGGTAACAGGATT
AGCAGAGCGAGGTATGTAGGCGGTGCTACAGAGTTCTTGAAGTGGTGGCCTAACTACGGCTACACTAGAA
GGACAGTATTTGGTATCTGCGCTCTGCTGAAGCCAGTTACCTTCGGAAAAAGAGTTGGTAGCTCTTGATC
CGGCAAACAAACCACCGCTGGTAGCGGTGGTTTTTTTGTTTGCAAGCAGCAGATTACGCGCAGAAAAAAA
GGATCTCAAGAAGATCCTTTGATCTTTTCTACGGGGTCTGACGCTCAGTGGAACGAAAACTCACGTTAAG
GGATTTTGGTCATGAGATTATCAAAAAGGATCTTCACCTAGATCCTTTTAAATTAAAAATGAAGTTTTAA
ATCAATCTAAAGTATATATGAGTAAACTTGGTCTGACAGTTACCAATGCTTAATCAGTGAGGCACCTATC
TCAGCGATCTGTCTATTTCGTTCATCCATAGTTGCCTGACTCCCCGTCGTGTAGATAACTACGATACGGG
AGGGCTTACCATCTGGCCCCAGTGCTGCAATGATACCGCGAGACCCACGCTCACCGGCTCCAGATTTATC
AGCAATAAACCAGCCAGCCGGAAGGGCCGAGCGCAGAAGTGGTCCTGCAACTTTATCCGCCTCCATCCAG
TCTATTAATTGTTGCCGGGAAGCTAGAGTAAGTAGTTCGCCAGTTAATAGTTTGCGCAACGTTGTTGCCA
TTGCTACAGGCATCGTGGTGTCACGCTCGTCGTTTGGTATGGCTTCATTCAGCTCCGGTTCCCAACGATC
AAGGCGAGTTACATGATCCCCCATGTTGTGCAAAAAAGCGGTTAGCTCCTTCGGTCCTCCGATCGTTGTC
AGAAGTAAGTTGGCCGCAGTGTTATCACTCATGGTTATGGCAGCACTGCATAATTCTCTTACTGTCATGC
CATCCGTAAGATGCTTTTCTGTGACTGGTGAGTACTCAACCAAGTCATTCTGAGAATAGTGTATGCGGCG
ACCGAGTTGCTCTTGCCCGGCGTCAATACGGGATAATACCGCGCCACATAGCAGAACTTTAAAAGTGCTC
ATCATTGGAAAACGTTCTTCGGGGCGAAAACTCTCAAGGATCTTACCGCTGTTGAGATCCAGTTCGATGT
AACCCACTCGTGCACCCAACTGATCTTCAGCATCTTTTACTTTCACCAGCGTTTCTGGGTGAGCAAAAAC
AGGAAGGCAAAATGCCGCAAAAAAGGGAATAAGGGCGACACGGAAATGTTGAATACTCATACTCTTCCTT
TTTCAATATTATTGAAGCATTTATCAGGGTTATTGTCTCATGAGCGGATACATATTTGAATGTATTTAGA
AAAATAAACAAATAGGGGTTCCGCGCACATTTCCCCGAAAAGTGCCACCTGACGTCTAAGAAACCATTAT
TATCATGACATTAACCTATAAAAATAGGCGTATCACGAGGCCCTTTCGTC
Features (pLannotate 1.2.2; 20 found; start..end, strand, type, name):
    137..186     +  misc_feature   bom (fragment): basis of mobility region from pBR322
    187..267     -  CDS            MRM1 (fragment): MRM1_YEAST - Also known as PET56 From Saccharomyces cerevisiae (strain ATCC 204508 / S288c) (Baker's yeast).
    317..503     +  promoter       HIS3 promoter: S. cerevisiae HIS3
    504..1163    +  CDS            HIS3: imidazoleglycerol-phosphate dehydratase, required for histidine biosynthesis; S. cerevisiae HIS3; yeast auxotrophic marker
   1371..1422    +  misc_feature   bom (fragment): basis of mobility region from pBR322
   1423..1878    -  rep_origin     f1 ori (sequence partly withheld): f1 bacteriophage origin of replication; arrow indicates direction of (+) strand synthesis
   1886..2041    -  CDS            lacZα (fragment): LacZα fragment of β-galactosidase; lacZ fragment
   2049..2067    +  promoter       T7 promoter: promoter for bacteriophage T7 RNA polymerase
   2076..2168    -  misc_feature   MCS (fragment): pBluescript multiple cloning site
   2190..2693    -  misc_feature   CEN/ARS: S. cerevisiae CEN6 centromere fused to an autonomously replicating sequence
   2712..2735    -  misc_feature   MCS (fragment): pBluescript multiple cloning site
   2748..2766    -  promoter       T3 promoter: promoter for bacteriophage T3 RNA polymerase
   2811..2827    -  protein_bind   lac operator: The lac repressor binds to the lac operator to inhibit transcription in E. coli. This inhibition can be relieved by adding lactose or isopropyl-β-D-thiogalactopyranoside (IPTG). lac repressor encoded by lacI
   2835..2865    -  promoter       lac promoter: promoter for the E. coli lac operon
   2880..2901    -  protein_bind   CAP binding site: CAP binding activates transcription in the presence of cAMP. E. coli catabolite activator protein
   2914..3006    -  CDS            lacI (fragment): lac repressor; lacI; The lac repressor binds to the lac operator to inhibit transcription in E. coli. This inhibition can be relieved by adding lactose or isopropyl-β-D-thiogalactopyranoside (IPTG).
   3189..3777    -  rep_origin     ori: high-copy-number ColE1/pMB1/pBR322/pUC origin of replication
   3948..4808    -  CDS            AmpR: β-lactamase; bla; confers resistance to ampicillin, carbenicillin, and related antibiotics
   4809..4913    -  promoter       AmpR promoter: bla
   5008..35      +  CDS            rop (fragment) (across the origin): Rop protein, which maintains plasmids at low copy number; rop
