>Addgene plasmid #122877 | pICE HIS3 | addgene full sequence | sequence record 238634 | Addgene NGS Result
GCGGGTGTCGGGGCTGGCTTAACTATGCGGCATCAGAGCAGATTGTACTGAGAGTGCACCATAAATTCCC
GTTTTAAGAGCTTGGTGAGCGCTAGGAGTCACTGCCAGGTATCGTTTGAACACGGCATTAGTCAGGGAAG
TCATAACACAGTCCTTTCCCGCAATTTTCTTTTTCTATTACTCTTGGCCTCCTCTAGTACACTCTATATT
TTTTTATGCCTCGGTAATGATTTTCATTTTTTTTTTTCCACCTAGCGGATGACTCTTTTTTTTTCTTAGC
GATTGGCATTATCACATAATGAATTATACATTATATAAAGTAATGTGATTTCTTCGAAGAATATACTAAA
AAATGAGCAGGCAAGATAAACGAAGGCAAAGATGACAGAGCAGAAAGCCCTAGTAAAGCGTATTACAAAT
GAAACCAAGATTCAGATTGCGATCTCTTTAAAGGGTGGTCCCCTAGCGATAGAGCACTCGATCTTCCCAG
AAAAAGAGGCAGAAGCAGTAGCAGAACAGGCCACACAATCGCAAGTGATTAACGTCCACACAGGTATAGG
GTTTCTGGACCATATGATACATGCTCTGGCCAAGCATTCCGGCTGGTCGCTAATCGTTGAGTGCATTGGT
GACTTACACATAGACGACCATCACACCACTGAAGACTGCGGGATTGCTCTCGGTCAAGCTTTTAAAGAGG
CCCTAGGGGCCGTGCGTGGAGTAAAAAGGTTTGGATCAGGATTTGCGCCTTTGGATGAGGCACTTTCCAG
AGCGGTGGTAGATCTTTCGAACAGGCCGTACGCAGTTGTCGAACTTGGTTTGCAAAGGGAGAAAGTAGGA
GATCTCTCTTGCGAGATGATCCCGCATTTTCTTGAAAGCTTTGCAGAGGCTAGCAGAATTACCCTCCACG
TTGATTGTCTGCGAGGCAAGAATGATCATCACCGTAGTGAGAGTGCGTTCAAGGCTCTTGCGGTTGCCAT
AAGAGAAGCCACCTCGCCCAATGGTACCAACGATGTTCCCTCCACCAAAGGTGTTCTTATGTAGTGACAC
CGATTATTTAAAGCTGCAGCATACGATATATATACATGTGTATATATGTATACCTATGAATGTCAGTAAG
TATGTATACGAACAGTATGATACTGAAGATGACAAGGTAATGCATCATTCTATACGTGTCATTCTGAACG
AGGCGCGCTTTCCTTTTTTCTTTTTGCTTTTTCTTTTTTTTTCTCTTGAACTCGACGGATCTATGCGGTG
TGAAATACCGCACAGATGCGTAAGGAGAAAATACCGCATCAGGAAATTGTAAGCGTTAATATTTTGTTAA
AATTCGCGTTAAATTTTTGTTAAATCAGCTCATTTTTTAACCAATAGGCCGAAATCGGCAAAATCCCTTA
TAAATCAAAAGAATAGACCGAGATAGGGT
[37 nt withheld, positions 1430-1466]
AAAGAACGTGGACTCCAACGTCAAAGG
[49 nt withheld, positions 1494-1542]
T
[91 nt withheld, positions 1544-1634]
G
[124 nt withheld, positions 1636-1759]
CCATTCGCCATTCAGGCTGCGCAACTGTTGGGAAGGGCGATCGGTGCGGGCCTCTTCGCTATTACGCCAG
CTGGCGAAAGGGGGATGTGCTGCAAGGCGATTAAGTTGGGTAACGCCAGGGTTTTCCCAGTCACGACGTT
GTAAAACGACGGCCAGTGAGCGCGCGTAATACGACTCACTATAGGGCGAATTGGGTACCGGGCCCCCCCT
CGAGGTCGACGGTATCGATAAGCTTGATATCGAATTCCTGCAGCCCGGGGGATCCACTAGTTCTAGAGCG
GCCGCCCTCTTAGCGCTTCTTAGGACGGATCGCTTGCCTGTAACTTACACGCGCCTCGTATCTTTTAATG
ATGGAATAATTTGGGAATTTACTCTGTGTTTATTTATTTTTATGTTTTGTATTTGGATTTTAGAAAGTAA
ATAAAGAAGGTAGAAGAGTTACGGAATGAAGAAAAAAAAATAAACAAAGGTTTAAAAAATTTCAACAAAA
AGCGTACTTTACATATATATTTATTAGACAAGAAAAGCAGATTAAATAGATATACATTCGATTAACGATA
AGTAAAATGTAAAATCACAGGATTTTCGTGTGTGGTCTTCTACACAGACAAGATGAAACAATTCGGCATT
AATACCTGAGAGCAGGAAGAGCAAGATAAAAGGTAGTATTTGTTGGCGATCCCCCTAGAGTCTTTTACAT
CTTCGGAAAACAAAAACTATTTTTTCTTTAATTTCTTTTTTTACTTTCTATTTTTAATTTATATATTTAT
ATTAAAAAATTTAAATTATAATTATTTTTATAGCACGTGATGAAAAGGACCCAGGTGGCGCGGCCGCCAC
CGCGGTGGAGCTCCAGCTTTTGTTCCCTTTAGTGAGGGTTAATTGCGCGCTTGGCGTAATCATGGTCATA
GCTGTTTCCTGTGTGAAATTGTTATCCGCTCACAATTCCACACAACATACGAGCCGGAAGCATAAAGTGT
AAAGCCTGGGGTGCCTAATGAGTGAGCTAACTCACATTAATTGCGTTGCGCTCACTGCCCGCTTTCCAGT
CGGGAAACCTGTCGTGCCAGCTGCATTAATGAATCGGCCAACGCGCGGGGAGAGGCGGTTTGCGTATTGG
GCGCTCTTCCGCTTCCTCGCTCACTGACTCGCTGCGCTCGGTCGTTCGGCTGCGGCGAGCGGTATCAGCT
CACTCAAAGGCGGTAATACGGTTATCCACAGAATCAGGGGATAACGCAGGAAAGAACATGTGAGCAAAAG
GCCAGCAAAAGGCCAGGAACCGTAAAAAGGCCGCGTTGCTGGCGTTTTTCCATAGGCTCCGCCCCCCTGA
CGAGCATCACAAAAATCGACGCTCAAGTCAGAGGTGGCGAAACCCGACAGGACTATAAAGATACCAGGCG
TTTCCCCCTGGAAGCTCCCTCGTGCGCTCTCCTGTTCCGACCCTGCCGCTTACCGGATACCTGTCCGCCT
TTCTCCCTTCGGGAAGCGTGGCGCTTTCTCATAGCTCACGCTGTAGGTATCTCAGTTCGGTGTAGGTCGT
TCGCTCCAAGCTGGGCTGTGTGCACGAACCCCCCGTTCAGCCCGACCGCTGCGCCTTATCCGGTAACTAT
CGTCTTGAGTCCAACCCGGTAAGACACGACTTATCGCCACTGGCAGCAGCCACTGGTAACAGGATTAGCA
GAGCGAGGTATGTAGGCGGTGCTACAGAGTTCTTGAAGTGGTGGCCTAACTACGGCTACACTAGAAGAAC
AGTATTTGGTATCTGCGCTCTGCTGAAGCCAGTTACCTTCGGAAAAAGAGTTGGTAGCTCTTGATCCGGC
AAACAAACCACCGCTGGTAGCGGTGGTTTTTTTGTTTGCAAGCAGCAGATTACGCGCAGAAAAAAAGGAT
CTCAAGAAGATCCTTTGATCTTTTCTACGGGGTCTGACGCTCAGTGGAACGAAAACTCACGTTAAGGGAT
TTTGGTCATGAGATTATCAAAAAGGATCTTCACCTAGATCCTTTTAAATTAAAAATGAAGTTTTAAATCA
ATCTAAAGTATATATGAGTAAACTTGGTCTGACAGTTACCAATGCTTAATCAGTGAGGCACCTATCTCAG
CGATCTGTCTATTTCGTTCATCCATAGTTGCCTGACTCCCCGTCGTGTAGATAACTACGATACGGGAGGG
CTTACCATCTGGCCCCAGTGCTGCAATGATACCGCGAGACCCACGCTCACCGGCTCCAGATTTATCAGCA
ATAAACCAGCCAGCCGGAAGGGCCGAGCGCAGAAGTGGTCCTGCAACTTTATCCGCCTCCATCCAGTCTA
TTAATTGTTGCCGGGAAGCTAGAGTAAGTAGTTCGCCAGTTAATAGTTTGCGCAACGTTGTTGCCATTGC
TACAGGCATCGTGGTGTCACGCTCGTCGTTTGGTATGGCTTCATTCAGCTCCGGTTCCCAACGATCAAGG
CGAGTTACATGATCCCCCATGTTGTGCAAAAAAGCGGTTAGCTCCTTCGGTCCTCCGATCGTTGTCAGAA
GTAAGTTGGCCGCAGTGTTATCACTCATGGTTATGGCAGCACTGCATAATTCTCTTACTGTCATGCCATC
CGTAAGATGCTTTTCTGTGACTGGTGAGTACTCAACCAAGTCATTCTGAGAATAGTGTATGCGGCGACCG
AGTTGCTCTTGCCCGGCGTCAATACGGGATAATACCGCGCCACATAGCAGAACTTTAAAAGTGCTCATCA
TTGGAAAACGTTCTTCGGGGCGAAAACTCTCAAGGATCTTACCGCTGTTGAGATCCAGTTCGATGTAACC
CACTCGTGCACCCAACTGATCTTCAGCATCTTTTACTTTCACCAGCGTTTCTGGGTGAGCAAAAACAGGA
AGGCAAAATGCCGCAAAAAAGGGAATAAGGGCGACACGGAAATGTTGAATACTCATACTCTTCCTTTTTC
AATATTATTGAAGCATTTATCAGGGTTATTGTCTCATGAGCGGATACATATTTGAATGTATTTAGAAAAA
TAAACAAATAGGGGTTCCGCGCACATTTCCCCGAAAAGTGCCACCTGACGTCTAAGAAACCATTATTATC
ATGACATTAACCTATAAAAATAGGCGTATCACGAGGCCCTTTCGTCTCGCGCGTTTCGGTGATGACGGTG
AAAACCTCTGACACATGCAGCTCCCGGAGACGGTCACAGCTTGTCTGTAAGCGGATGCCGGGAGCAGACA
AGCCCGTCAGGGCGCGTCAGCGGGTGTTG
Features (pLannotate 1.2.2; 20 found; start..end, strand, type, name):
     14..63      +  misc_feature   bom (fragment): basis of mobility region from pBR322
     64..144     -  CDS            MRM1 (fragment): MRM1_YEAST - Also known as PET56 From Saccharomyces cerevisiae (strain ATCC 204508 / S288c) (Baker's yeast).
    194..381     +  promoter       HIS3 promoter: S. cerevisiae HIS3
    382..1044    +  CDS            HIS3: imidazoleglycerol-phosphate dehydratase, required for histidine biosynthesis; S. cerevisiae HIS3; yeast auxotrophic marker
   1252..1303    +  misc_feature   bom (fragment): basis of mobility region from pBR322
   1331..1759    -  rep_origin     f1 ori (sequence partly withheld): f1 bacteriophage origin of replication; arrow indicates direction of (+) strand synthesis
   1763..1918    -  CDS            lacZα (fragment): LacZα fragment of β-galactosidase; lacZ fragment
   1926..1944    +  promoter       T7 promoter: promoter for bacteriophage T7 RNA polymerase
   1953..2045    -  misc_feature   MCS (fragment): pBluescript multiple cloning site
   2067..2570    -  misc_feature   CEN/ARS: S. cerevisiae CEN6 centromere fused to an autonomously replicating sequence
   2589..2612    -  misc_feature   MCS (fragment): pBluescript multiple cloning site
   2625..2643    -  promoter       T3 promoter: promoter for bacteriophage T3 RNA polymerase
   2688..2704    -  protein_bind   lac operator: The lac repressor binds to the lac operator to inhibit transcription in E. coli. This inhibition can be relieved by adding lactose or isopropyl-β-D-thiogalactopyranoside (IPTG). lac repressor encoded by lacI
   2712..2742    -  promoter       lac promoter: promoter for the E. coli lac operon
   2757..2778    -  protein_bind   CAP binding site: CAP binding activates transcription in the presence of cAMP. E. coli catabolite activator protein
   2791..2883    -  CDS            lacI (fragment): lac repressor; lacI; The lac repressor binds to the lac operator to inhibit transcription in E. coli. This inhibition can be relieved by adding lactose or isopropyl-β-D-thiogalactopyranoside (IPTG).
   3066..3654    -  rep_origin     ori: high-copy-number ColE1/pMB1/pBR322/pUC origin of replication
   3825..4685    -  CDS            AmpR: β-lactamase; bla; confers resistance to ampicillin, carbenicillin, and related antibiotics
   4686..4790    -  promoter       AmpR promoter: bla
   4885..4920    +  CDS            rop (fragment): Rop protein, which maintains plasmids at low copy number; rop
