[The description below was written by a language model from this plasmid's Addgene catalogue record and pLannotate feature annotations shown in this document.]
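Description:
pICE HIS3 is an empty-backbone yeast shuttle vector of about 5 kb from the ICE (Integration after CEN Excision) plasmid series. It is designed to combine the convenience of recombination cloning in Saccharomyces cerevisiae with the stability of a genomically integrated construct. In E. coli it is maintained at high copy through a ColE1/pUC-type origin and selected with ampicillin via the bla gene and its native promoter. An f1 phage origin is also present. In yeast, selection relies on the HIS3 auxotrophic marker, which is expressed from its own promoter and complements histidine auxotrophy. A short fragment of the neighbouring MRM1/PET56 gene comes along with this genomic segment.

The distinctive feature is the placement of the CEN6/ARS element. It sits inside the pBluescript-type multiple cloning site, splitting it into two fragments that are flanked by the T7 and T3 promoters and by remnants of the lacZα and lac promoter/operator region. While the CEN/ARS is present, the plasmid replicates and segregates as a stable low-copy episome, so inserts can be assembled into it by homologous recombination in yeast. According to the stated purpose, the centromere cassette is then excised, leaving a non-replicating plasmid that can be integrated stably into the genome. The record does not specify the sites used for excision or for targeting integration.

No insert or yeast expression promoter is recorded, so users supply their own cassette. The depositor and sequencing-derived feature tables describe the same 5,008 nt molecule with a shifted start coordinate and minor boundary differences. The small bom, rop and lacI fragments are backbone remnants.
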