Addgene plasmid #122877: pICE HIS3
Purpose: (Empty Backbone) HIS3 ICE plasmid used to facilitate yeast recombination cloning and stable genomic Integration after CEN Excision.
Depositing lab: Randy Hampton. Depositing organization: University of California, San Diego (UCSD). Publication: ICE plasmids: combining the ease of yeast recombination cloning with the stability of genomic integration. Flagg MP, Kao A, Hampton RY. Yeast. 2019 May 10. doi: 10.1002/yea.3400. PubMed 31074531.
Backbone
  Vector backbone: ICE plasmid
  Vector type: Yeast Expression ; Yeast Recombination Cloning
Growth in bacteria
  Bacterial resistance: Ampicillin, 100 μg/mL
  Growth temperature: 37°C
  Growth strain: DH5alpha
  Copy number: High Copy
Gene/Insert
  Gene/Insert name: None
Terms and licenses: Academic/Nonprofit Terms; Industry Terms: Not Available to Industry
How to cite: pICE HIS3 was a gift from Randy Hampton (Addgene plasmid # 122877 ; http://n2t.net/addgene:122877 ; RRID:Addgene_122877)
